Addgene plasmid #54724: Dendra1-C2
Purpose: (Empty Backbone) Localization: C2 Cloning Vector, Excitation: 490 / 553, Emission: 507 / 573
Depositing lab: Michael Davidson. Depositing organization: Florida State University, Tallahassee.
Backbone
  Vector backbone: Dendra1-C1
  Backbone size (bp): 4750
  Vector type: Mammalian Expression
  Selectable markers: Neomycin (select with G418)
  Tag / fusion protein: Dendra1 (N terminal on backbone)
Growth in bacteria
  Bacterial resistance: Kanamycin, 50 μg/mL
  Growth temperature: 37°C
  Growth strain: DH5alpha
  Copy number: High Copy
Gene/Insert
  Gene/Insert name: None
  Tag / fusion protein: Dendra1 (N terminal on backbone)
Terms and licenses: Academic/Nonprofit Terms; Industry Terms
Depositor comments: . Excitation = 490 / 553; Emission = 507 / 573
How to cite: Dendra1-C2 was a gift from Michael Davidson (Addgene plasmid # 54724 ; http://n2t.net/addgene:54724 ; RRID:Addgene_54724)
