[The description below was written by a language model from this plasmid's Addgene catalogue record.]
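Description:
Dendra1-C2 is an empty mammalian expression backbone, derived from the Dendra1-C1 vector (about 4.75 kb), for building fusions to the fluorescent protein Dendra1. It carries no insert. Dendra1 sits on the backbone as an N-terminal tag, so a gene of interest cloned downstream of it is expressed with the fluorescent protein at its amino terminus. The "C2" designation follows the common naming convention for C-series fluorescent protein vectors, in which numbered variants typically differ in the reading frame of the cloning site relative to the tag. However, the record does not describe the cloning site or its frame, nor does it state the promoter driving expression, the polyadenylation signal or the origin of replication.

The plasmid is maintained in E. coli as a high-copy plasmid under kanamycin selection, and it carries a neomycin resistance marker that allows G418 selection of stably transfected mammalian cells. The record lists two excitation/emission pairs, 490/507 nm and 553/573 nm. These correspond to the green and red states of Dendra, a photoconvertible protein that switches from green to red emission upon illumination. Fusions built in this vector are therefore suited to localization imaging of a protein of interest in mammalian cells. They also suit experiments in which a subpopulation of the tagged protein is optically highlighted by photoconversion and then tracked over time to follow its movement or turnover, although the record itself describes the plasmid only as a cloning vector.
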