>Addgene plasmid #54724 | Dendra1-C2 | depositor partial sequence | sequence record 85121 | insert sequence
TAGCGGTTTGACTCACGGGGATTTCCAAGTCTCCACCCCATTGACGTCAATGGGAGTTTGTTTTGGCACC
AAAATCAACGGGACTTTCCAAAATGTCGTAACAACTCCGCCCCATTGACGCAAATGGGCGGTAGGCGTGT
ACGGTGGGAGGTCTATATAAGCAGAGCTGGTTTAGTGAACCGTCAGATCCGCTAGCGCTACCGGTCGCCA
CCATGGACCCGGGTACCGTCAATCTGATTAAAGAAGATATGAGGGTTAAGGTGCATATGGAAGGGAATGT
AAACGGGCATGCTTTTGTGATTGAAGGGGAAGGAAAAGGAAAGCCCTACGAAGGGACACAGACCGCGAAC
CTGACAGTGAAAGAAGGCGCGCCTCTCCCATTTTCTTACGACATCTTGACAACAGCAGTGCACTACGGAA
ACAGAGTATTCACCAAATACCCTGAAGATATACCGGATTATTTCAAGCAGTCGTTTCCTGAAGGATATTC
CTGGGAAAGAACCATGACTTTTGAAGACAAGGGCATTTGTACCATCAGAAGCGACATAAGCTTGGAAGGT
GACTGCTTTTTCCAAAACGTTCGTTTTAAGGGGACCAACTTTCCCCCAAATGGTCCAGTTATGCAGAAGA
AAACTTTGAAGTGGGAACCATCCACAGAGAAGCTGCACGTGCGTGATGGGTTGCTTGTCGGTAATATTAA
CATGGCTCTGCTGCTTGAAGGAGGTGGACATTACCTGTGTGACTTCAAAACTACTTACAAAGCGAAGAAG
GTTGTTCAGTTGCCAGATGCCCATTTTGTGGACCATCGCATTGAGATCTTGGGTAATGACAGCGATTACA
ACAAAGTGAAGCTGTACGAGCATGCCGTTGCTCGCTATTCTCCGTTGCCAAGTCAGGCCTGGTCCGGCCG
GACTCAGATCTCGAGCTCAAGCTTCGAATTCTGCAGTCGACGGTACCGCGGGCCCGGGATCCACCGGATC
TAGATAACTGATCATAATCAGCCATACCACATTTGTAGAGGTTTTACTTGCTTTAAAAAACCTCCCACAC
CTCCCCCTGAACCTGAAACATAAAATGAATGCAATTGTTGTTGTTAACTTGTTTATTGCAGCTTATAATG
GTTACAAATAAAGCAATAGCATCACAAATTTCACAAATAAAGCATTTTTTTCACTGCATTCTAGTTGTGG
TTTGTCCAAA
