>Addgene plasmid #54724 | Dendra1-C2 | addgene partial sequence | sequence record 93181 | CMV-F 5'-CGCAAATGGGCGGTAGGCGTG-3'
GTGAACCGTCAGATCCGCTAGCGCTACCGGTCGCCACCATGGACCCGGGTACCGTCAATCTGATTAAGGA
AGATATGAGGGTTAAGGTGCATATGGAAGGGAATGTAAACGGGCATGCTTTTGTGATTGAAGGGGAAGGA
AAAGGAAAGCCCTACGAAGGGACACAGACCGCGAACCTGACAGTGAAAGAAGGCGCGCCTCTCCCATTTT
CTTACGACATCTTGACAACAGCAGTGCACTACGGAAACAGAGTATTCACCAAATACCCTGAAGATATACC
GGATTATTTCAAGCAGTCGTTTCCTGAAGGATATTCCTGGGAAAGAACCATGACTTTTGAAGACAAGGGC
ATTTGTACCATCAGAAGCGACATAAGCTTGGAAGGTGACTGCTTTTTCCAAAACGTTCGTTTTAAGGGGA
CCAACTTTCCCCCAAATGGTCCAGTTATGCAGAAGAAAACTTTGAAGTGGGAACCATCCACAGAGAAGCT
GCACGTGCGTGATGGGTTGCTTGTCGGTAATATTAACATGGCTCTGCTGCTTGAAGGAGGTGGACATTAC
CTGTGTGACTTCAAAACTACTTACAAAGCGAAGAAGGTTGTTCAGTTGCCAGATGCCCATTTTGTGGACC
ATCGCATTGAGATCTTGGGTAATGACAGCGATTACAACAAAGTGAAGCTGTACGAGCATGCCGTTGCTCG
CTATTCTCCGTTGCCAAGTCAGGCCTGGTCCGGCCGGACTCAGATCTCGAGCTCAAGCTTCGAATTCTGC
AGTCGACGGTACCGCGGGCCCGGGATCCACCGGATCTAGATAACTGATCATAATCAGCCATACCACATTT
GTAGAGGTTTTACTTGCTTTAA
